Addgene plasmid #247735: YIplac211-Gga2-msGFPx3
Purpose: Insert a C-terminal msGFP2x3 tag at GGA2 by popin-popout
Depositing lab: Benjamin Glick. Depositing organization: University of Chicago.
Backbone
  Vector backbone: YIplac211
  Vector type: Yeast Expression
Growth in bacteria
  Bacterial resistance: Ampicillin, 100 μg/mL
  Growth temperature: 37°C
  Growth strain: DH5alpha
  Copy number: High Copy
Gene/Insert
  Gene/Insert name: Gga2-msGFP2x3
  Species: S. cerevisiae (budding yeast)
  Cloning method: Restriction Enzyme; 5′ cloning site Unspecified (unknown if destroyed)
Terms and licenses: Academic/Nonprofit Terms; Industry Terms: Not Available to Industry
How to cite: YIplac211-Gga2-msGFPx3 was a gift from Benjamin Glick (Addgene plasmid # 247735 ; http://n2t.net/addgene:247735 ; RRID:Addgene_247735)
