[The description below was written by a language model from this plasmid's Addgene catalogue record and pLannotate feature annotations shown in this document.]
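Description:
YIplac211-Gga2-msGFPx3 is a yeast integrating plasmid built on the YIplac211 backbone and designed to add a triple msGFP2 tag to the C-terminus of the endogenous GGA2 gene in Saccharomyces cerevisiae. It is propagated in E. coli through a high-copy ColE1/pUC-type origin with ampicillin selection (AmpR/β-lactamase). No yeast replication origin or centromere is annotated, consistent with an integrative vector that persists in yeast only after recombining into the chromosome. The yeast marker is URA3 with its own promoter, which allows selection on medium lacking uracil and counterselection with 5-fluoroorotic acid. Remnants of the lac promoter/operator, lacZα, lacI, bom and rop are backbone carry-over flanking the cloning site.

The insert begins with a fragment of the GGA2 coding sequence, evidently its 3′ portion given the stated C-terminal tagging purpose. This is followed on the same strand by three tandem copies of msGFP2, a photostable monomeric superfolder GFP, separated by short gaps that presumably encode linkers. Downstream lies further yeast genomic sequence that includes a fragment of CTM1, which most likely represents the region flanking the GGA2 locus. No separate promoter for the fusion is annotated, as expected for a design in which the tagged gene remains under its native chromosomal regulation.

These two homology arms support the stated pop-in/pop-out strategy. Integration at GGA2 is selected through URA3, creating a duplication. A second recombination event, selected on 5-FOA, then excises the vector and marker and can leave a scarless GGA2-msGFP2x3 allele. Gga2 is implicated in membrane traffic at the trans-Golgi network, so the resulting strain is suited to live-cell fluorescence imaging of this protein, with the three GFP copies giving a brighter signal. The record does not specify the restriction sites used for cloning or for linearisation.
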