Features (pLannotate 1.2.2; 17 found; start..end, strand, type, name):
      1..93      +  CDS            lacI (fragment): lac repressor; lacI; The lac repressor binds to the lac operator to inhibit transcription in E. coli. This inhibition can be relieved by adding lactose or isopropyl-β-D-thiogalactopyranoside (IPTG).
    106..127     +  protein_bind   CAP binding site: CAP binding activates transcription in the presence of cAMP. E. coli catabolite activator protein
    142..172     +  promoter       lac promoter: promoter for the E. coli lac operon
    180..196     +  protein_bind   lac operator: The lac repressor binds to the lac operator to inhibit transcription in E. coli. This inhibition can be relieved by adding lactose or isopropyl-β-D-thiogalactopyranoside (IPTG). lac repressor encoded by lacI
    213..989     +  CDS            GGA2 (fragment): GGA2_YEAST - Experimental evidence at protein level: Swiss-Prot protein existence level 1. May play a role in the regulation of membrane traffic through the trans-Golgi network. From Saccharomyces cerevisiae (strain ATCC 204508 / S288c) (Baker's yeast).
   1038..1727    +  CDS            msGFP2: photostable monomeric superfolder GFP (Valbuena et al., 2020)
   1758..2447    +  CDS            msGFP2: photostable monomeric superfolder GFP (Valbuena et al., 2020)
   2478..3167    +  CDS            msGFP2: photostable monomeric superfolder GFP (Valbuena et al., 2020)
   3453..3551    +  CDS            CTM1 (fragment): CTM1_YEAST - Experimental evidence at protein level: Swiss-Prot protein existence level 1. Methyltransferase which mediates trimethylation of 'Lys-78' of cytochrome c (CYC1). From Saccharomyces cerevisiae (strain ATCC 204508 / S288c) (Baker's yeast).
   3563..3720    +  CDS            lacZα (fragment): LacZα fragment of β-galactosidase; lacZ fragment
   3726..3825    -  misc_feature   bom (fragment): basis of mobility region from pBR322
   3927..3962    -  CDS            rop (fragment): Rop protein, which maintains plasmids at low copy number; rop
   4051..4854    -  CDS            URA3: orotidine-5'-phosphate decarboxylase, required for uracil biosynthesis; S. cerevisiae URA3; yeast auxotrophic marker, counterselectable with 5-fluoroorotic acid (5-FOA)
   4855..5070    -  promoter       URA3 promoter: S. cerevisiae URA3
   5163..5267    +  promoter       AmpR promoter: bla
   5268..6128    +  CDS            AmpR: β-lactamase; bla; confers resistance to ampicillin, carbenicillin, and related antibiotics
   6299..6887    +  rep_origin     ori: high-copy-number ColE1/pMB1/pBR322/pUC origin of replication
>Addgene plasmid #247735 | YIplac211-Gga2-msGFPx3 | addgene full sequence | sequence record 494804 | Addgene Long Read Sequencing Result
GCGCCCAATACGCAAACCGCCTCTCCCCGCGCGTTGGCCGATTCATTAATGCAGCTGGCACGACAGGTTT
CCCGACTGGAAAGCGGGCAGTGAGCGCAACGCAATTAATGTGAGTTAGCTCACTCATTAGGCACCCCAGG
CTTTACACTTTATGCTTCCGGCTCGTATGTTGTGTGGAATTGTGAGCGGATAACAATTTCACACAGGAAA
CAGCTATGACCATGATTACGCCAAGCTTGCATGCTCCGTTACAACAATCTTCTGGTGCTTTAACGAATGA
AATCAACTTAATCGATTTCAATGATTTGGACGAAGCGCCCTCTCAAGGCAACAACAATACCAACGGCACG
GGTACACCAGCAGCAGCGGAAACATCTGTCAATGACTTATTGGGCGATTTGACCGATTTATCTATTTCGA
ACCCTTCAACCGCTAACCAAGCATCCTTTGGTCTGGGAGGCGATATCGTGTTGGGGTCCTCTCAACCCGC
ACCACCAGTTACTACTACTAACAACTCGAACAACACTTTAGATCTTTTGGGACTTTCAACTCCTCAATCG
CCAACTAATTCCCAAGCAGTAAACAGTAGTGGGTTCGATCTTTTGATGGGATTTAATCCAACAACAGGTA
CTACTACTGCGCCCGCAAGAACCCTAGTCAATCAGTCTCCTAACTTGAAGATTGAGTTCGAAATATCTAG
GGAGTCAAACTCAGTTATAAGGATAAAATCGTTCTTTACAAACTTAAGTTCGTCACCGATCTCCAACTTA
GTGTTCTTATTAGCAGTCCCTAAGTCAATGTCTTTGAAATTGCAACCCCAATCGAGTAACTTTATGATTG
GCAACGCTAAAGATGGTATCTCTCAAGAAGGTACAATTGAAAATGCGCCAGCTAACCCTTCAAAGGCTTT
GAAAGTCAAGTGGAAGGTCAACTATTCTGTCAACTCCACCCAAGCTGAAGAAACTGCTGTTTTTACGTTA
CCTAATGTAACGGATGATCCAGGAAGTTCGGGGTCCAGCGGTTCTTCAGGCGCTAGCATGGATAGCACTG
AGAGCCTGTTCACCGGGGTGGTGCCCATCCTGGTCGAGCTGGACGGCGACGTAAACGGCCACAAGTTCAG
CGTGCGCGGCGAGGGCGAGGGCGATGCCACCAACGGCAAGCTGACCCTGAAGTTCATCTGCACCACCGGC
AAGCTGCCCGTGCCCTGGCCCACCCTCGTGACCACCCTGACCTACGGCGTGCAGTGCTTCAGCCGCTACC
CCGACCACATGAAGCAGCACGACTTCTTCAAGTCCGCCATGCCCGAAGGCTACGTCCAGGAGCGCACCAT
CACCTTCAAGGACGACGGCACCTACAAGACCCGCGCCGAGGTGAAGTTCGAGGGCGACACCCTGGTGAAC
CGCATCGAGCTGAAGGGCATCGACTTCAAGGAGGACGGCAACATCCTGGGGCACAAGCTGGAGTACAACT
TCAACAGCCACAACGTCTATATCACCGCCGACAAGCAGAAGAACGGCATCAAGGCCAACTTCAAGATCCG
CCACAACGTGGAGGACGGCAGCGTGCAGCTCGCCGACCACTACCAGCAGAACACCCCCATCGGCGACGGC
CCCGTGCTGCTGCCCGACAACCACTACCTGAGCACCCAGTCCAAGCTGAGCAAAGACCCCAACGAGAAGC
GCGATCACATGGTCCTGCTGGAGTTCGTGACCGCCGCCGGGATCACTCACGGCAGCTCCGGCTCCAGCGG
GTCTAGCATGGATAGCACTGAGAGCCTGTTCACCGGGGTGGTGCCCATCCTGGTCGAGCTGGACGGCGAC
GTAAACGGCCACAAGTTCAGCGTGCGCGGCGAGGGCGAGGGCGATGCCACCAACGGCAAGCTGACCCTGA
AGTTCATCTGCACCACCGGCAAGCTGCCCGTGCCCTGGCCCACCCTCGTGACCACCCTGACCTACGGCGT
GCAGTGCTTCAGCCGCTACCCCGACCACATGAAGCAGCACGACTTCTTCAAGTCCGCCATGCCCGAAGGC
TACGTCCAGGAGCGCACCATCACCTTCAAGGACGACGGCACCTACAAGACCCGCGCCGAGGTGAAGTTCG
AGGGCGACACCCTGGTGAACCGCATCGAGCTGAAGGGCATCGACTTCAAGGAGGACGGCAACATCCTGGG
GCACAAGCTGGAGTACAACTTCAACAGCCACAACGTCTATATCACCGCCGACAAGCAGAAGAACGGCATC
AAGGCCAACTTCAAGATCCGCCACAACGTGGAGGACGGCAGCGTGCAGCTCGCCGACCACTACCAGCAGA
ACACCCCCATCGGCGACGGCCCCGTGCTGCTGCCCGACAACCACTACCTGAGCACCCAGTCCAAGCTGAG
CAAAGACCCCAACGAGAAGCGCGATCACATGGTCCTGCTGGAGTTCGTGACCGCCGCCGGGATCACTCAC
GGCAGCTCCGGCTCCAGCGGGTCTAGCATGGATAGCACTGAGAGCCTGTTCACCGGGGTGGTGCCCATCC
TGGTCGAGCTGGACGGCGACGTAAACGGCCACAAGTTCAGCGTGCGCGGCGAGGGCGAGGGCGATGCCAC
CAACGGCAAGCTGACCCTGAAGTTCATCTGCACCACCGGCAAGCTGCCCGTGCCCTGGCCCACCCTCGTG
ACCACCCTGACCTACGGCGTGCAGTGCTTCAGCCGCTACCCCGACCACATGAAGCAGCACGACTTCTTCA
AGTCCGCCATGCCCGAAGGCTACGTCCAGGAGCGCACCATCACCTTCAAGGACGACGGCACCTACAAGAC
CCGCGCCGAGGTGAAGTTCGAGGGCGACACCCTGGTGAACCGCATCGAGCTGAAGGGCATCGACTTCAAG
GAGGACGGCAACATCCTGGGGCACAAGCTGGAGTACAACTTCAACAGCCACAACGTCTATATCACCGCCG
ACAAGCAGAAGAACGGCATCAAGGCCAACTTCAAGATCCGCCACAACGTGGAGGACGGCAGCGTGCAGCT
CGCCGACCACTACCAGCAGAACACCCCCATCGGCGACGGCCCCGTGCTGCTGCCCGACAACCACTACCTG
AGCACCCAGTCCAAGCTGAGCAAAGACCCCAACGAGAAGCGCGATCACATGGTCCTGCTGGAGTTCGTGA
CCGCCGCCGGGATCACTCACGGCAGCTCCGGCTCCAGCGGGTAAAGCGGCCGCTCCTCTGGCGTTTCTTA
TCAATCCTTTCTCTTCTCTATGTATATTTTTAGAAGGATAATACCTCTATGTAGACAATCTTATAAAGAT
CTTCGCAACAATACATATTTCACTTACTAATATATGTTGCGTCTTCATGCATCAAAAGTAGTTAGCAATG
CTAGATCGTGTAAAGGAAAAAAAAGAGAAATAGTATAATTCGCCATCCTCATAACCACTGAAAAATCGAA
GTTAACCAAAAGGAAAGTTGAAATGGAGGAAGTGTTCCGTTTTTACTCGAACTCTAGAAATATCTTCATT
CATAAAAGCCTTTCATTAAAACCATCCACCATTGATGACCCCAAAAGTGGTACCGAGCTCGAATTCACTG
GCCGTCGTTTTACAACGTCGTGACTGGGAAAACCCTGGCGTTACCCAACTTAATCGCCTTGCAGCACATC
CCCCTTTCGCCAGCTGGCGTAATAGCGAAGAGGCCCGCACCGATCGCCCTTCCCAACAGTTGCGCAGCCT
GAATGGCGAATGGCGCCTGATGCGGTATTTTCTCCTTACGCATCTGTGCGGTATTTCACACCGCATATGG
TGCACTCTCAGTACAATCTGCTCTGATGCCGCATAGTTAAGCCAGCCCCGACACCCGCCAACACCCGCTG
ACGCGCCCTGACGGGCTTGTCTGCTCCCGGCATCCGCTTACAGACAAGCTGTGACCGTCTCCGGGAGCTG
CATGTGTCAGAGGTTTTCACCGTCATCACCGAAACGCGCGAGACGAAAGGGCGGGTAATAACTGATATAA
TTAAATTGAAGCTCTAATTTGTGAGTTTAGTATACATGCATTTACTTATAATACAGTTTTTTAGTTTTGC
TGGCCGCATCTTCTCAAATATGCTTCCCAGCCTGCTTTTCTGTAACGTTCACCCTCTACCTTAGCATCCC
TTCCCTTTGCAAATAGTCCTCTTCCAACAATAATAATGTCAGATCCTGTAGAGACCACATCATCCACGGT
TCTATACTGTTGACCCAATGCGTCTCCCTTGTCATCTAAACCCACACCGGGTGTCATAATCAACCAATCG
TAACCTTCATCTCTTCCACCCATGTCTCTTTGAGCAATAAAGCCGATAACAAAATCTTTGTCGCTCTTCG
CAATGTCAACAGTACCCTTAGTATATTCTCCAGTAGATAGGGAGCCCTTGCATGACAATTCTGCTAACAT
CAAAAGGCCTCTAGGTTCCTTTGTTACTTCTTCTGCCGCCTGCTTCAAACCGCTAACAATACCTGGGCCC
ACCACACCGTGTGCATTCGTAATGTCTGCCCATTCTGCTATTCTGTATACACCCGCAGAGTACTGCAATT
TGACTGTATTACCAATGTCAGCAAATTTTCTGTCTTCGAAGAGTAAAAAATTGTACTTGGCGGATAATGC
CTTTAGCGGCTTAACTGTGCCCTCCATGGAAAAATCAGTCAAGATATCCACATGTGTTTTTAGTAAACAA
ATTTTGGGACCTAATGCTTCAACTAACTCCAGTAATTCCTTGGTGGTACGAACATCCAATGAAGCACACA
AGTTTGTTTGCTTTTCGTGCATGATATTAAATAGCTTGGCAGCAACAGGACTAGGATGAGTAGCAGCACG
TTCCTTATATGTAGCTTTCGACATGATTTATCTTCGTTTCCTGCATGTTTTTGTTCTGTGCAGTTGGGTT
AAGAATACTGGGCAATTTCATGTTTCTTCAACACTACATATGCGTATATATACCAATCTAAGTCTGTGCT
CCTTCCTTCGTTCTTCCTTCTGTTCGGAGATTACCGAATCAAAAAAATTTCAAGGAAACCGAAATCAAAA
AAAAGAATAAAAAAAAAATGATGAATTGAAAAGCTGGCCTCGTGATACGCCTATTTTTATAGGTTAATGT
CATGATAATAATGGTTTCTTAGACGTCAGGTGGCACTTTTCGGGGAAATGTGCGCGGAACCCCTATTTGT
TTATTTTTCTAAATACATTCAAATATGTATCCGCTCATGAGACAATAACCCTGATAAATGCTTCAATAAT
ATTGAAAAAGGAAGAGTATGAGTATTCAACATTTCCGTGTCGCCCTTATTCCCTTTTTTGCGGCATTTTG
CCTTCCTGTTTTTGCTCACCCAGAAACGCTGGTGAAAGTAAAAGATGCTGAAGATCAGTTGGGTGCACGA
GTGGGTTACATCGAACTGGATCTCAACAGCGGTAAGATCCTTGAGAGTTTTCGCCCCGAAGAACGTTTTC
CAATGATGAGCACTTTTAAAGTTCTGCTATGTGGCGCGGTATTATCCCGTATTGACGCCGGGCAAGAGCA
ACTCGGTCGCCGCATACACTATTCTCAGAATGACTTGGTTGAGTACTCACCAGTCACAGAAAAGCATCTT
ACGGATGGCATGACAGTAAGAGAATTATGCAGTGCTGCCATAACCATGAGTGATAACACTGCGGCCAACT
TACTTCTGACAACGATCGGAGGACCGAAGGAGCTAACCGCTTTTTTGCACAACATGGGGGATCATGTAAC
TCGCCTTGATCGTTGGGAACCGGAGCTGAATGAAGCCATACCAAACGACGAGCGTGACACCACGATGCCT
GTAGCAATGGCAACAACGTTGCGCAAACTATTAACTGGCGAACTACTTACTCTAGCTTCCCGGCAACAAT
TAATAGACTGGATGGAGGCGGATAAAGTTGCAGGACCACTTCTGCGCTCGGCCCTTCCGGCTGGCTGGTT
TATTGCTGATAAATCTGGAGCCGGTGAGCGTGGGTCTCGCGGTATCATTGCAGCACTGGGGCCAGATGGT
AAGCCCTCCCGTATCGTAGTTATCTACACGACGGGGAGTCAGGCAACTATGGATGAACGAAATAGACAGA
TCGCTGAGATAGGTGCCTCACTGATTAAGCATTGGTAACTGTCAGACCAAGTTTACTCATATATACTTTA
GATTGATTTAAAACTTCATTTTTAATTTAAAAGGATCTAGGTGAAGATCCTTTTTGATAATCTCATGACC
AAAATCCCTTAACGTGAGTTTTCGTTCCACTGAGCGTCAGACCCCGTAGAAAAGATCAAAGGATCTTCTT
GAGATCCTTTTTTTCTGCGCGTAATCTGCTGCTTGCAAACAAAAAAACCACCGCTACCAGCGGTGGTTTG
TTTGCCGGATCAAGAGCTACCAACTCTTTTTCCGAAGGTAACTGGCTTCAGCAGAGCGCAGATACCAAAT
ACTGTTCTTCTAGTGTAGCCGTAGTTAGGCCACCACTTCAAGAACTCTGTAGCACCGCCTACATACCTCG
CTCTGCTAATCCTGTTACCAGTGGCTGCTGCCAGTGGCGATAAGTCGTGTCTTACCGGGTTGGACTCAAG
ACGATAGTTACCGGATAAGGCGCAGCGGTCGGGCTGAACGGGGGGTTCGTGCACACAGCCCAGCTTGGAG
CGAACGACCTACACCGAACTGAGATACCTACAGCGTGAGCTATGAGAAAGCGCCACGCTTCCCGAAGGGA
GAAAGGCGGACAGGTATCCGGTAAGCGGCAGGGTCGGAACAGGAGAGCGCACGAGGGAGCTTCCAGGGGG
AAACGCCTGGTATCTTTATAGTCCTGTCGGGTTTCGCCACCTCTGACTTGAGCGTCGATTTTTGTGATGC
TCGTCAGGGGGGCGGAGCCTATGGAAAAACGCCAGCAACGCGGCCTTTTTACGGTTCCTGGCCTTTTGCT
GGCCTTTTGCTCACATGTTCTTTCCTGCGTTATCCCCTGATTCTGTGGATAACCGTATTACCGCCTTTGA
GTGAGCTGATACCGCTCGCCGCAGCCGAACGACCGAGCGCAGCGAGTCAGTGAGCGAGGAAGCGGAAGA
